>Addgene plasmid #123405 | TRAV38-2 | addgene full sequence | sequence record 244184 | Addgene NGS Result
ATGCGGTGTGAAATACCGCACAGATGCGTAAGGAGAAAATACCGCATCAGGCGCCATTCGCCATTCAGGC
TGCGCAACTGTTGGGAAGGGCGATCGGTGCGGGCCTCTTCGCTATTACGCCAGCTGGCGAAAGGGGGATG
TGCTGCAAGGCGATTAAGTTGGGTAACGCCAGGGTTTTCCCAGTCACGACGTTGTAAAACGACGGCCAGA
GAATTCGAGCTCGGTACCTCGCGAATACATCTAGATGGTCTCTACCTGAACAAGGTGTTCCCACCCGAGG
TCGCTGTGTTTGAGCCATCAGAAGCAGAGATCTCCCACACCCAAAAGGCCACACTGGTGTGCCTGGCCAC
AGGCTTCTTCCCCGACCACGTGGAGCTGAGCTGGTGGGTGAATGGGAAGGAGGTGCACAGTGGGGTCAGC
ACGGACCCGCAGCCCCTCAAGGAGCAGCCCGCCCTCAATGACTCCAGATACTGCCTGAGCAGCCGCCTGA
GGGTTTCGGCCACCTTCTGGCAGAACCCCCGCAACCACTTCCGCTGTCAAGTCCAGTTCTACGGGCTCTC
GGAGAATGACGAGTGGACCCAGGATAGGGCCAAACCCGTCACCCAGATCGTCAGCGCCGAGGCCTGGGGT
AGAGCAGACTGTGGCTTTACCTCGGTGTCCTACCAGCAAGGGGTCCTGTCTGCCACCATCCTCTATGAGA
TCCTGCTAGGGAAGGCCACCCTGTATGCTGTGCTGGTCAGCGCCCTTGTGTTGATGGCCATGGTCAAGAG
AAAGGATTTCAGGAGGAGGAGGAGCGGCAGTGGAGTGAAACAGACTTTGAATTTTGACCTTCTCAAGTTG
GCGGGAGACGTGGAGTCCAACCCAGGGCCCATGGCATGCCCTGGCTTCCTGTGGGCACTTGTGATCTCCA
CCTGTCTTGAATTTAGCATGGCTCAGACAGTCACTCAGTCTCAACCAGAGATGTCTGTGCAGGAGGCAGA
GACAGTGACCCTGAGCTGCACATATGACACCAGTGAGAGTGATTATTATTTATTCTGGTACAAGCAGCCT
CCCAGCAGGCAGATGATTCTCGTTATTCGCCAAGAAGCTTATAAGCAACAGAATGCAACAGAGAATCGTT
TCTCTGTGAACTTCCAGAAAGCAGCCAAATCCTTCAGTCTCAAGATCTCAGACTCACAGCTGGGGGATGC
CGCGATGTATTGAGACCATCGGATCCCGGGCCCGTCGACTGCAGAGGCCTGCATGCAAGCTTGGTGTAAT
CATGGTCATAGCTGTTTCCTGTGTGAAATTGTTATCCGCTCACAATTCCACACAACATACGAGCCGGAAG
CATAAAGTGTAAAGCCTGGGGTGCCTAATGAGTGAGCTAACTCACATTAATTGCGTTGCGCTCACTGCCC
GCTTTCCAGTCGGGAAACCTGTCGTGCCAGCTGCATTAATGAATCGGCCAACGCGCGGGGAGAGGCGGTT
TGCGTATTGGGCGCTCTTCCGCTTCCTCGCTCACTGACTCGCTGCGCTCGGTCGTTCGGCTGCGGCGAGC
GGTATCAGCTCACTCAAAGGCGGTAATACGGTTATCCACAGAATCAGGGGATAACGCAGGAAAGAACATG
TGAGCAAAAGGCCAGCAAAAGGCCAGGAACCGTAAAAAGGCCGCGTTGCTGGCGTTTTTCCATAGGCTCC
GCCCCCCTGACGAGCATCACAAAAATCGACGCTCAAGTCAGAGGTGGCGAAACCCGACAGGACTATAAAG
ATACCAGGCGTTTCCCCCTGGAAGCTCCCTCGTGCGCTCTCCTGTTCCGACCCTGCCGCTTACCGGATAC
CTGTCCGCCTTTCTCCCTTCGGGAAGCGTGGCGCTTTCTCATAGCTCACGCTGTAGGTATCTCAGTTCGG
TGTAGGTCGTTCGCTCCAAGCTGGGCTGTGTGCACGAACCCCCCGTTCAGCCCGACCGCTGCGCCTTATC
CGGTAACTATCGTCTTGAGTCCAACCCGGTAAGACACGACTTATCGCCACTGGCAGCAGCCACTGGTAAC
AGGATTAGCAGAGCGAGGTATGTAGGCGGTGCTACAGAGTTCTTGAAGTGGTGGCCTAACTACGGCTACA
CTAGAAGAACAGTATTTGGTATCTGCGCTCTGCTGAAGCCAGTTACCTTCGGAAAAAGAGTTGGTAGCTC
TTGATCCGGCAAACAAACCACCGCTGGTAGCGGTGGTTTTTTTGTTTGCAAGCAGCAGATTACGCGCAGA
AAAAAAGGATCTCAAGAAGATCCTTTGATCTTTTCTACGGGGTCTGACGCTCAGTGGAACGAAAACTCAC
GTTAAGGGATTTTGGTCATGAGATTATCAAAAAGGATCTTCACCTAGATCCTTTTAAATTAAAAATGAAG
TTTTAAATCAAGCCCAATCTGAATAATGTTACAACCAATTAACCAATTCTGATTAGAAAAACTCATCGAG
CATCAAATGAAACTGCAATTTATTCATATCAGGATTATCAATACCATATTTTTGAAAAAGCCGTTTCTGT
AATGAAGGAGAAAACTCACCGAGGCAGTTCCATAGGATGGCAAGATCCTGGTATCGGTCTGCGATTCCGA
CTCGTCCAACATCAATACAACCTATTAATTTCCCCTCGTCAAAAATAAGGTTATCAAGTGAGAAATCACC
ATGAGTGACGACTGAATCCGGTGAGAATGGCAAAAGTTTATGCATTTCTTTCCAGACTTGTTCAACAGGC
CAGCCATTACGCTCGTCATCAAAATCACTCGCATCAACCAAACCGTTATTCATTCGTGATTGCGCCTGAG
CGAGACGAAATACGCGATCGCTGTTAAAAGGACAATTACAAACAGGAATCGAATGCAACCGGCGCAGGAA
CACTGCCAGCGCATCAACAATATTTTCACCTGAATCAGGATATTCTTCTAATACCTGGAATGCTGTTTTT
CCGGGGATCGCAGTGGTGAGTAACCATGCATCATCAGGAGTACGGATAAAATGCTTGATGGTCGGAAGAG
GCATAAATTCCGTCAGCCAGTTTAGTCTGACCATCTCATCTGTAACATCATTGGCAACGCTACCTTTGCC
ATGTTTCAGAAACAACTCTGGCGCATCGGGCTTCCCATACAAGCGATAGATTGTCGCACCTGATTGCCCG
ACATTATCGCGAGCCCATTTATACCCATATAAATCAGCATCCATGTTGGAATTTAATCGCGGCCTCGACG
TTTCCCGTTGAATATGGCTCATAACACCCCTTGTATTACTGTTTATGTAAGCAGACAGTTTTATTGTTCA
TGATGATATATTTTTATCTTGTGCAATGTAACATCAGAGATTTTGAGACACGGGCCAGAGCTGCATCGCG
CGTTTCGGTGATGACGGTGAAAACCTCTGACACATGCAGCTCCCGGAGACGGTCACAGCTTGTCTGTAAG
CGGATGCCGGGAGCAGACAAGCCCGTCAGGGCGCGTCAGCGGGTGTTGGCGGGTGTCGGGGCTGGCTTAA
CTATGCGGCATCAGAGCAGATTGTACTGAGAGTGCACCAT
Features (pLannotate 1.2.2; 12 found; start..end, strand, type, name):
     57..214     -  CDS            lacZα (fragment): LacZα fragment of β-galactosidase; lacZ fragment
    256..780     +  CDS            TRBC1: TRBC1_HUMAN - Experimental evidence at protein level: Swiss-Prot protein existence level 1. Constant region of T cell receptor (TR) beta chain (PubMed:24600447). Alpha-beta T cell receptors are antigen specific receptors which are essential to the immune response and are present on the cell surface of T lymphocytes. Recognize peptide-major histocompatibility (MH) (pMH) complexes that are displayed by antigen presenting cells (APC), a prerequisite for efficient T cell adaptive immunity against pathogens (PubMed:25493333). Binding of alpha-beta TR to pMH complex initiates TR-CD3 clustering on th
    805..870     +  CDS            F2A: 2A peptide from foot-and-mouth disease virus polyprotein Eukaryotic ribosomes fail to insert a peptide bond between the Gly and Pro residues, yielding separate polypeptides.
    871..1200    +  CDS            TRA (fragment): TRAR2_HUMAN - Experimental evidence at protein level: Swiss-Prot protein existence level 1. The alpha chain of TRAV38-2DV8*01J31*01C*01/TRBV25- 1*01J2S3*01C2*01 alpha-beta T cell receptor (TR) clonotype that displays pan-cancer cell recognition via the invariant MR1 molecule. On CD8-positive T cell clone MC.7.G5, likely recognizes tumor-specific or -associated metabolite(s) essential for cancer cell survival, triggering killing of many cancer cell types including lung, melanoma, leukemia, colon, breast, prostate, bone and ovarian cancer cells. Mediates cancer cell cytotoxicity in an HLA-indepe
   1289..1305    -  protein_bind   lac operator: The lac repressor binds to the lac operator to inhibit transcription in E. coli. This inhibition can be relieved by adding lactose or isopropyl-β-D-thiogalactopyranoside (IPTG). lac repressor encoded by lacI
   1313..1343    -  promoter       lac promoter: promoter for the E. coli lac operon
   1358..1379    -  protein_bind   CAP binding site: CAP binding activates transcription in the presence of cAMP. E. coli catabolite activator protein
   1392..1484    -  CDS            lacI (fragment): lac repressor; lacI; The lac repressor binds to the lac operator to inhibit transcription in E. coli. This inhibition can be relieved by adding lactose or isopropyl-β-D-thiogalactopyranoside (IPTG).
   1667..2255    -  rep_origin     ori: high-copy-number ColE1/pMB1/pBR322/pUC origin of replication
   2433..3242    -  CDS            KanR: aminoglycoside phosphotransferase; aph(3')-Ia; confers resistance to kanamycin in bacteria or G418 (Geneticin®) in eukaryotes
   3349..3390    +  CDS            rop (fragment): Rop protein, which maintains plasmids at low copy number; rop
   3492..51      +  misc_feature   bom (fragment) (across the origin): basis of mobility region from pBR322
