[The description below was written by a language model from this plasmid's Addgene catalogue record and pLannotate feature annotations shown in this document.]
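Description:
TRAV38-2 is a small (about 3.5 kb) bacterial cloning plasmid built on the pUC57-kanamycin backbone. It serves as one module in a library of parts for assembling human T-cell receptor (TCR) expression constructs. It replicates in E. coli from the high-copy ColE1/pUC origin and is selected with kanamycin through the aph(3')-Ia aminoglycoside phosphotransferase gene. Remnants of the pUC cloning region flank the insert: a lacZα fragment, the lac promoter and operator, the CAP binding site and a short lacI fragment. These lie on the opposite strand to the insert, and no eukaryotic promoter is annotated. Although catalogued as "bacterial expression", the plasmid therefore appears to act as a storage and donor vector rather than an expression construct.

According to the feature table, the insert is more than the variable gene segment alone. It runs in one orientation as a TCR beta-chain constant region (annotated as TRBC1), then an F2A ribosomal-skipping peptide from foot-and-mouth disease virus, then roughly 330 nt matching the wild-type human alpha-chain variable segment TRAV38-2 (TRAV38-2DV8). This layout fits a design in which a beta chain and an alpha chain are encoded as a single open reading frame and separated co-translationally at the 2A site. This plasmid would supply the central block joining the end of the beta chain to the start of the alpha chain.

The depositor notes Golden Gate as the cloning method, and the stated purpose is TCR construction. The block is presumably combined with other fragments carrying the beta variable segment, the CDR3/J regions and the alpha constant region, but the record does not list the type IIS sites or the destination vector. The associated work concerns cloning and expressing TCRs to test their specificity and functional avidity against neoantigens.
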