Addgene plasmid #123405: TRAV38-2
Purpose: construction of TCR
Depositing lab: Catherine Wu. Depositing organization: Dana-Farber Cancer Institute. Publication: A cloning and expression system to probe T-cell receptor specificity and assess functional avidity to neoantigens. Hu Z, Anandappa AJ, Sun J, Kim J, Leet DE, Bozym DJ, Chen C, Williams L, Shukla SA, Zhang W, Tabbaa D, Steelman S, Olive O, Livak KJ, Kishi H, Muraguchi A, Guleria I, Stevens J, Lane WJ, Burkhardt UE, Fritsch EF, Neuberg D, Ott PA, Keskin DB, Hacohen N, Wu CJ. Blood. 2018 Nov 1;132(18):1911-1921. doi: 10.1182/blood-2018-04-843763. Epub 2018 Aug 27. PubMed 30150207.
Backbone
  Vector backbone: pUC57-kanamycin
  Vector type: Bacterial Expression
Growth in bacteria
  Bacterial resistance: Kanamycin, 50 μg/mL
  Growth temperature: 37°C
  Growth strain: DH5alpha
  Copy number: High Copy
Gene/Insert
  Gene/Insert name: TRAV38-2
  Species: H. sapiens (human)
  Mutation: WT
  Entrez Gene: TRAV38-2DV8 (a.k.a. TCRAV14S1, TRAV382DV8, hADV38S2)
  Cloning method: Unknown
Terms and licenses: Academic/Nonprofit Terms; Industry Terms: Not Available to Industry
Depositor comments: Cloning Method: Golden Gate.
How to cite: TRAV38-2 was a gift from Catherine Wu (Addgene plasmid # 123405 ; http://n2t.net/addgene:123405 ; RRID:Addgene_123405)
